>Addgene plasmid #116096 | PB-CMV-TO-Casp-rastvTEV-teTVMV0 | addgene full sequence | sequence record 239703 | Addgene NGS Result
ACTCTTCCTTTTTCAATATTATTGAAGCATTTATCAGGGTTATTGTCTCATGAGCGGATACATATTTGAA
TGTATTTAGAAAAATAAACAAATAGGGGTTCCGCGCACATTTCCCCGAAAAGTGCCACCTAAATTGTAAG
CGTTAATATTTTGTTAAAATTCGCGTTAAATTTTTGTTAAATCAGCTCATTTTTTAACCAATAGGCCGAA
ATCGGCAAAATCCCTTATAAATCAAAAGAATAGACCGAGATAGGGT
[37 nt withheld, positions 257-293]
AAAGAACGTGGACTCCAACGTCAAAGG
[49 nt withheld, positions 321-369]
T
[91 nt withheld, positions 371-461]
G
[124 nt withheld, positions 463-586]
CCCATTCGCCATTCAGGCTGCGCAACTGTTGGGAAGGGCGATCGGTGCGGGCCTCTTCGCTATTACGCCA
GCTGGCGAAAGGGGGATGTGCTGCAAGGCGATTAAGTTGGGTAACGCCAGGGTTTTCCCAGTCACGACGT
TGTAAAACGACGGCCAGTGAGCGCGCCTCGTTCATTCACGTTTTTGAACCCGTGGAGGACGGGCAGACTC
GCGGTGCAAATGTGTTTTACAGCGTGATGGAGCAGATGAAGATGCTCGACACGCTGCAGAACACGCAGCT
AGATTAACCCTAGAAAGATAATCATATTGTGACGTACGTTAAAGATAATCATGTGTAAAATTGACGCATG
TGTTTTATCGGTCTGTATATCGAGGTTTATTTATTAATTTGAATAGATATTAAGTTTTATTATATTTACA
CTTACATACTAATAATAAATTCAACAAACAATTTATTTATGTTTATTTATTTATTAAAAAAAACAAAAAC
TCAAAATTTCTTCTATAAAGTAACAAAACTTTTATGAGGGACAGCCCCCCCCCAAAGCCCCCAGGGATGT
AATTACGTCCCTCCCCCGCTAGGGGGCAGCAGCGAGCCGCCCGGGGCTCCGCTCCGGTCCGGCGCTCCCC
CCGCATCCCCGAGCCGGCAGCGTGCGGGGACAGCCCGGGCACGGGGAAGGTGGCACGGGATCGCTTTCCT
CTGAACGCTTCTCGCTGCTCTTTGAGCCTGCAGACACCTGGGGGGATACGGGGAAAAGGCCTCCACGGCC
ACTAGTAGGCGTTTTGCGCTGCTTCGCGATGTACGGGCCAGATATACGCGTTGACATTGATTATTGACTA
GTTATTAATAGTAATCAATTACGGGGTCATTAGTTCATAGCCCATATATGGAGTTCCGCGTTACATAACT
TACGGTAAATGGCCCGCCTGGCTGACCGCCCAACGACCCCCGCCCATTGACGTCAATAATGACGTATGTT
CCCATAGTAACGCCAATAGGGACTTTCCATTGACGTCAATGGGTGGAGTATTTACGGTAAACTGCCCACT
TGGCAGTACATCAAGTGTATCATATGCCAAGTACGCCCCCTATTGACGTCAATGACGGTAAATGGCCCGC
CTGGCATTATGCCCAGTACATGACCTTATGGGACTTTCCTACTTGGCAGTACATCTACGTATTAGTCATC
GCTATTACCATGGTGATGCGGTTTTGGCAGTACATCAATGGGCGTGGATAGCGGTTTGACTCACGGGGAT
TTCCAAGTCTCCACCCCATTGACGTCAATGGGAGTTTGTTTTGGCACCAAAATCAACGGGACTTTCCAAA
ATGTCGTAACAACTCCGCCCCATTGACGCAAATGGGCGGTAGGCGTGTACGGTGGGAGGTCTATATAAGC
AGAGCTCTCCCTATCAGTGATAGAGATCTCCCTATCAGTGATAGAGATCGTCGACGAGCTCGTTTAGTGA
ACCGTCAGATCGCCTGGAGACGCCATCCACGCTGTTTTGACCTCCATAGAAGACACCGGGACCGATCCAG
CCTCCGGACTCTAGCGTTTAAACTTAAGCTTCGCCACCATGGGATCCGAAAACACTGAGAACAGCGTCGA
TAGCAAGTCCATTAAGAACCTCGAACCTAAAATCATACATGGCAGTGAGAGCATGGATAGCGGCATAAGC
CTTGACAACTCCTATAAAATGGACTACCCGGAGATGGGTCTGTGCATAATAATCAACAACAAGAACTTCC
ACAAATCCACGGGGATGACAAGTAGGTCTGGAACCGATGTCGATGCGGCAAACTTGCGCGAGACCTTTAG
AAACCTCAAGTACGAGGTACGCAATAAAAACGATCTCACTCGCGAGGAAATAGTAGAGCTGATGCGAGAT
GTCAGTAAGGAAGATCATTCCAAGAGATCCTCCTTCGTCTGCGTCTTGTTGAGTCACGGAGAGGAAGGGA
TCATATTCGGTACGAACGGCCCAGTGGATTTGAAAAAGATAACCAATTTCTTTAGAGGTGACCGGTGCCG
CTCTCTCACAGGAAAGCCAAAACTCTTTATTATCCAAGCATGTAGGGGTACGGAACTGGATTGTGGAATC
GAAACTGAGAACTTGTACTTCCAGTCCGGGGTAGATGACGACATGGCCTGCCATAAAATCCCTGTCGAGG
CCGATTTTCTCTACGCCTACTCTACTGCGCCTGGGTATTACAGCTGGAGAAACAGCAAGGATGGTTCCTG
GTTTATACAAAGCCTGTGTGCTATGCTCAAACAGTATGCGGATAAGCTGGAGTTCATGCATATCCTTACC
AGAGTAAATCGCAAAGTGGCCACAGAGTTTGAGTCATTTTCTTTTGACGCAACATTTCACGCCAAGAAGC
AGATTCCTTGTATAGTATCTATGCTGACGAAAGAGCTGTACTTCTATCACAGCACCGGCGGATCTGAAAC
CGTGCGGTTTCAATCCAGCGGCGGTGGAGGACGGAGCAAACTGAATCCACCCGATGAGTCTGGACCCGGT
TGTATGTCATGTAAATGTGTGTTGAGCTGACCCTCTCCCTCCCCCCCCCCTAACGTTACTGGCCGAAGCC
GCTTGGAATAAGGCCGGTGTGCGTTTGTCTATATGTTATTTTCCACCATATTGCCGTCTTTTGGCAATGT
GAGGGCCCGGAAACCTGGCCCTGTCTTCTTGACGAGCATTCCTAGGGGTCTTTCCCCTCTCGCCAAAGGA
ATGCAAGGTCTGTTGAATGTCGTGAAGGAAGCAGTTCCTCTGGAAGCTTCTTGAAGACAAACAACGTCTG
TAGCGACCCTTTGCAGGCAGCGGAACCCCCCACCTGGCGACAGGTGCCTCTGCGGCCAAAAGCCACGTGT
ATAAGATACACCTGCAAAGGCGGCACAACCCCAGTGCCACGTTGTGAGTTGGATAGTTGTGGAAAGAGTC
AAATGGCTCTCCTCAAGCGTATTCAACAAGGGGCTGAAGGATGCCCAGAAGGTACCCCATTGTATGGGAT
CTGATCTGGGGCCTCGGTGCACATGCTTTACATGTGTTTAGTCGAGGTTAAAAAAACGTCTAGGCCCCCC
GAACCACGGGGACGTGGTTTTCCTTTGAAAAACACGATGATAATATGGCCACAACCATGGATCCGAGTAA
GACGTCAAACACAATCGCCGTTTTTCTCCCCAATAAACAGCGGACCGTGGTAAACGTCCGAAACGGGATG
AGTCTCCACGACTGTCTGATGAAAGCCTTGAAGGTGAGGGGGCTTCAGCCTGAATGTTGCGCTGTCTTTC
GCCTTCTCCACGAACACAAGGGCGCAAAGGCGAGGCTTGACTGGAATACAGACGCTGCAAGTTTGATTGG
GGAAGAACTTCAGGTCGATTTCCTCACCGGCGGTGGATCCGAAACCGTGCGGTTTCAATCCGGTGGCTCA
GGGAGCAAGAGTATGAGTTCTATGGTGTCCGACACTAGCTGCACGTTCCCCTCAAGTGATGGGATATTCT
GGAAACACTGGATACAGACTAAAGACGGACAGTGTGGAAGCCCATTGGTTTCCACCCGAGATGGTTTTAT
CGTGGGTATCCATAGCGCCTCTAATTTCACAAACACGAACAACTATTTCACTTCAGTGCCCAAAAACTTT
ATGGAGCTGCTCACAAACCAAGAAGCGCAGCAGTGGGTAAGCGGTTGGAGACTTAACGCTGACTCAGTTC
TCTGGGGGGGGCACAAAGTATTCATGGTAAAGCCAGAGGAGCCATTCCAACCAGTCAAAGAAGCCACACA
ACTTATGAACGAAGGGCGGGGAAGCCTGTTGACATGCGGGGATGTAGAAGAGAATCCAGGCCCCGGGGAG
AGTTTGTTTAAGGGGCCAAGGGACTATAACCCAATATCATCCACTATTTGCCACCTCACTAACGAGAGCG
ATGGACATACAACCTCTCTCTACGGGATAGGCTTCGGTCCTTTCATCATTACCAATAAGCATCTGTTTCG
CCGAAACAACGGTACTCTTCTGGTTCAATCTCTTCATGGTGTCTTCAAGGTGAAAAACACCACTACGCTT
CAGCAACACCTGATTGATGGTAGGGATATGATAATTATCAGAATGCCGAAAGATTTCCCACCTTTTCCAC
AGAAGCTGAAATTCAGGGAACCGCAGAGAGAGGAGAGGATTTGTTTGGTAACGACCAACTTCCAGACGGG
CTCTGGCAGCAGCGAGACGGTTAGATTCCAGAGTGGAGGCGGTGGAGCT
[498 nt withheld, positions 4836-5333]
AAGTTGCGCAAGTTGAACCCCCCTGACGAAAGTGGCCCAGGCTGCATGAGTTGTAAATGCGTCCTCAGCT
GATATCCCTCTCCCTCCCCCCCCCCTAACGTTACTGGCCGAAGCCGCTTGGAATAAGGCCGGTGTGCGTT
TGTCTATATGTTATTTTCCACCATATTGCCGTCTTTTGGCAATGTGAGGGCCCGGAAACCTGGCCCTGTC
TTCTTGACGAGCATTCCTAGGGGTCTTTCCCCTCTCGCCAAAGGAATGCAAGGTCTGTTGAATGTCGTGA
AGGAAGCAGTTCCTCTGGAAGCTTCTTGAAGACAAACAACGTCTGTAGCGACCCTTTGCAGGCAGCGGAA
CCCCCCACCTGGCGACAGGTGCCTCTGCGGCCAAAAGCCACGTGTATAAGATACACCTGCAAAGGCGGCA
CAACCCCAGTGCCACGTTGTGAGTTGGATAGTTGTGGAAAGAGTCAAATGGCTCTCCTCAAGCGTATTCA
ACAAGGGGCTGAAGGATGCCCAGAAGGTACCCCATTGTATGGGATCTGATCTGGGGCCTCGGTGCACATG
CTTTACATGTGTTTAGTCGAGGTTAAAAAAACGTCTAGGCCCCCCGAACCACGGGGACGTGGTTTTCCTT
TGAAAAACACGATGATAATATGGCCACAACCATGTCAAAAGCACTCCTGAAGGGAGTCCGCGACTTTAAT
CCTATATCAGCGTGTGTATGTTTGCTTGAAAACTCCTCTGATGGGCATTCAGAAAGGCTTTTTGGTATTG
GGTTTGGTCCCTACATAATAGCAAACCAACACCTGTTTCGACGCAATAACGGCGAGCTTACGATTAAGAC
GATGCACGGGGAATTTAAAGTGAAAAACAGCACACAATTGCAAATGAAACCCGTCGAAGGGAGAGACATC
ATTGTAATAAAGATGGCAAAGGATTTCCCACCCTTTCCGCAGAAATTGAAATTCCGGCAACCTACTATAA
AGGATCGAGTTTGTATGGTTTCTACGAACTTTCAGCAAGGCTCTGGCAGCAGCGCTGAGAACTTGTACTT
CCAGAGTGGCGGAGGTGGCAGCGAGCAACTCGAAAAGAAGCTGCAAGCGTTGGAGAAGAAGCTCGCACAA
CTTGAATGGAAAAATCAGGCACTGGAAAAGAAACTGGCTCAAGGTGGCGGAGGATCTGAGAATCTCTACT
TTCAGTCCGGAGGGTCAGGGAGCAAATCAGTCTCCTCCCTCGTGTCCGAATCCTCTCACATCGTTCACAA
GGAAGATACCAGTTTCTGGCAGCATTGGATTACCACAAAAGACGGGCAGTGCGGCTCACCGCTGGTGTCT
ATCATTGACGGGAACATTCTGGGAATCCACTCCCTGACACACACCACTAACGGCTCAAACTATTTCGTTG
AGTTCCCAGAGAAGTTCGTAGCTACATATCTGGACGCTGCGGACGGCTGGTGCAAGAACTGGAAATTCAA
CGCGGACAAGATTTCATGGGGTAGTTTCACGCTTGTCGAAGACGCGCCCGAGGACGACTTTATGGCGAAA
AAAACCGTGGCTGCTATTATGGATAGCGGCGGTGGAGGACGGAGCAAACTGAATCCACCCGATGAGTCTG
GACCCGGTTGTATGTCATGTAAATGTGTGTTGAGCTAGCTCGAGGAGGCGAATTCGAATTTAAATCGGCC
TCGACTGTGCCTTCTAGTTGCCAGCCATCTGTTGTTTGCCCCTCCCCCGTGCCTTCCTTGACCCTGGAAG
GTGCCACTCCCACTGTCCTTTCCTAATAAAATGAGGAAATTGCATCGCATTGTCTGAGTAGGTGTCATTC
TATTCTGGGGGGTGGGGTGGGGCAGGACAGCAAGGGGGAGGATTGGGAAGACAATAGCAGGCATGCTGGG
GACGCGGCCGCAATTTAACGCGAATTAATTCTGTGGAATGTGTGTCAGTTAGGGTGTGGAAAGTCCCCAG
GCTCCCCAGCAGGCAGAAGTATGCAAAGCATGCATCTCAATTAGTCAGCAACCAGGTGTGGAAAGTCCCC
AGGCTCCCCAGCAGGCAGAAGTATGCAAAGCATGCATCTCAATTAGTCAGCAACCATAGTCCCGCCCCTA
ACTCCGCCCATCCCGCCCCTAACTCCGCCCAGTTCCGCCCATTCTCCGCCCCATGGCTGACTAATTTTTT
TTATTTATGCAGAGGCCGAGGCCGCCTCTGCCTCTGAGCTATTCCAGAAGTAGTGAGGAGGCTTTTTTGG
AGGCCTAGGCTTTTGCAAAAAGCTCCCGGGAGCTTGTATATCCATTTTCGGATCTGATCAGCACGTGTTG
ACAATTAATCATCGGCATAGTATATCGGCATAGTATAATACGACAAGGTGAGGAACTAAACCATGGCCAA
GTTGACCAGTGCCGTTCCGGTGCTCACCGCGCGCGACGTCGCCGGAGCGGTCGAGTTCTGGACCGACCGG
CTCGGGTTCTCCCGGGACTTCGTGGAGGACGACTTCGCCGGTGTGGTCCGGGACGACGTGACCCTGTTCA
TCAGCGCGGTCCAGGACCAGGTGGTGCCGGACAACACCCTGGCCTGGGTGTGGGTGCGCGGCCTGGACGA
GCTGTACGCCGAGTGGTCGGAGGTCGTGTCCACGAACTTCCGGGACGCCTCCGGGCCGGCCATGACCGAG
ATCGGCGAGCAGCCGTGGGGGCGGGAGTTCGCCCTGCGCGACCCGGCCGGCAACTGCGTGCACTTCGTGG
CCGAGGAGCAGGACTGAGTCGACAATCAACCTCTGGATTACAAAATTTGTGAAAGATTGACTGGTATTCT
TAACTATGTTGCTCCTTTTACGCTATGTGGATACGCTGCTTTAATGCCTTTGTATCATGCGTTAACTAAA
CTTGTTTATTGCAGCTTATAATGGTTACAAATAAAGCAATAGCATCACAAATTTCACAAATAAAGCATTT
TTTTCACTGCATTCTAGTTGTGGTTTGTCCAAACTCATCAATGTATCTTATCATGTCTGGAATTGACTCA
AATGATGTCAATTAGTCTATCAGAAGCTCATCTGGTCTCCCTTCCGGGGGACAAGACATCCCTGTTTAAT
ATTTAAACAGCAGTGTTCCCAAACTGGGTTCTTATATCCCTTGCTCTGGTCAACCAGGTTGCAGGGTTTC
CTGTCCTCACAGGAACGAAGTCCCTAAAGAAACAGTGGCAGCCAGGTTTAGCCCCGGAATTGACTGGATT
CCTTTTTTAGGGCCCATTGGTATGGCTTTTTCCCCGTATCCCCCCAGGTGTCTGCAGGCTCAAAGAGCAG
CGAGAAGCGTTCAGAGGAAAGCGATCCCGTGCCACCTTCCCCGTGCCCGGGCTGTCCCCGCACGCTGCCG
GCTCGGGGATGCGGGGGGAGCGCCGGACCGGAGCGGAGCCCCGGGCGGCTCGCTGCTGCCCCCTAGCGGG
GGAGGGACGTAATTACATCCCTGGGGGCTTTGGGGGGGGGCTGTCCCTGATATCTATAACAAGAAAATAT
ATATATAATAAGTTATCACGTAAGTAGAACATGAAATAACAATATAATTATCGTATGAGTTAAATCTTAA
AAGTCACGTAAAAGATAATCATGCGTCATTTTGACTCACGCGGTCGTTATAGTTCAAAATCAGTGACACT
TACCGCATTGACAAGCACGCCTCACGGGAGCTCCAAGCGGCGACTGAGATGTCCTAAATGCACAGCGACG
GATTCGCGCTATTTAGAAAGAGAGAGCAATATTTCAAGAATGCATGCGTCAATTTTACGCAGACTATCTT
TCTAGGGTTAATCTAGCTGCATCAGGATCATATCGTCGGGTCTTTTTTCCGGCTCAGTCATCGCCCAAGC
TGGCGCTATCTGGGCATCGGGGAGGAAGAAGCCCGTGCCTTTTCCCGCGAGGTTGAAGCGGCATGGAAAG
AGTTTGCCGAGGATGACTGCTGCTGCATTGACGTTGAGCGAAAACGCACGTTTACCATGATGATTCGGGA
AGGTGTGGCCATGCACGCCTTTAACGGTGAACTGTTCGTTCAGGCCACCTGGGATACCAGTTCGTCGCGG
CTTTTCCGGACACAGTTCCGGATGGTCAGCCCGAAGCGCATCAGCAACCCGAACAATACCGGCGACAGCC
GGAACTGCCGTGCCGGTGTGCAGATTAATGACAGCGGTGCGGCGCTGGGATATTACGTCAGCGAGGACGG
GTATCCTGGCTGGATGCCGCAGAAATGGACATGGATACCCCGTGAGTTACCCGGCGGGCGCGCTTGGCGT
AATCATGGTCATAGCTGTTTCCTGTGTGAAATTGTTATCCGCTCACAATTCCACACAACATACGAGCCGG
AAGCATAAAGTGTAAAGCCTGGGGTGCCTAATGAGTGAGCTAACTCACATTAATTGCGTTGCGCTCACTG
CCCGCTTTCCAGTCGGGAAACCTGTCGTGCCAGCTGCATTAATGAATCGGCCAACGCGCGGGGAGAGGCG
GTTTGCGTATTGGGCGCTCTTCCGCTTCCTCGCTCACTGACTCGCTGCGCTCGGTCGTTCGGCTGCGGCG
AGCGGTATCAGCTCACTCAAAGGCGGTAATACGGTTATCCACAGAATCAGGGGATAACGCAGGAAAGAAC
ATGTGAGCAAAAGGCCAGCAAAAGGCCAGGAACCGTAAAAAGGCCGCGTTGCTGGCGTTTTTCCATAGGC
TCCGCCCCCCTGACGAGCATCACAAAAATCGACGCTCAAGTCAGAGGTGGCGAAACCCGACAGGACTATA
AAGATACCAGGCGTTTCCCCCTGGAAGCTCCCTCGTGCGCTCTCCTGTTCCGACCCTGCCGCTTACCGGA
TACCTGTCCGCCTTTCTCCCTTCGGGAAGCGTGGCGCTTTCTCATAGCTCACGCTGTAGGTATCTCAGTT
CGGTGTAGGTCGTTCGCTCCAAGCTGGGCTGTGTGCACGAACCCCCCGTTCAGCCCGACCGCTGCGCCTT
ATCCGGTAACTATCGTCTTGAGTCCAACCCGGTAAGACACGACTTATCGCCACTGGCAGCAGCCACTGGT
AACAGGATTAGCAGAGCGAGGTATGTAGGCGGTGCTACAGAGTTCTTGAAGTGGTGGCCTAACTACGGCT
ACACTAGAAGAACAGTATTTGGTATCTGCGCTCTGCTGAAGCCAGTTACCTTCGGAAAAAGAGTTGGTAG
CTCTTGATCCGGCAAACAAACCACCGCTGGTAGCGGTGGTTTTTTTGTTTGCAAGCAGCAGATTACGCGC
AGAAAAAAAGGATCTCAAGAAGATCCTTTGATCTTTTCTACGGGGTCTGACGCTCAGTGGAACGAAAACT
CACGTTAAGGGATTTTGGTCATGAGATTATCAAAAAGGATCTTCACCTAGATCCTTTTAAATTAAAAATG
AAGTTTTAAATCAATCTAAAGTATATATGAGTAAACTTGGTCTGACAGTTACCAATGCTTAATCAGTGAG
GCACCTATCTCAGCGATCTGTCTATTTCGTTCATCCATAGTTGCCTGACTCCCCGTCGTGTAGATAACTA
CGATACGGGAGGGCTTACCATCTGGCCCCAGTGCTGCAATGATACCGCGAGACCCACGCTCACCGGCTCC
AGATTTATCAGCAATAAACCAGCCAGCCGGAAGGGCCGAGCGCAGAAGTGGTCCTGCAACTTTATCCGCC
TCCATCCAGTCTATTAATTGTTGCCGGGAAGCTAGAGTAAGTAGTTCGCCAGTTAATAGTTTGCGCAACG
TTGTTGCCATTGCTACAGGCATCGTGGTGTCACGCTCGTCGTTTGGTATGGCTTCATTCAGCTCCGGTTC
CCAACGATCAAGGCGAGTTACATGATCCCCCATGTTGTGCAAAAAAGCGGTTAGCTCCTTCGGTCCTCCG
ATCGTTGTCAGAAGTAAGTTGGCCGCAGTGTTATCACTCATGGTTATGGCAGCACTGCATAATTCTCTTA
CTGTCATGCCATCCGTAAGATGCTTTTCTGTGACTGGTGAGTACTCAACCAAGTCATTCTGAGAATAGTG
TATGCGGCGACCGAGTTGCTCTTGCCCGGCGTCAATACGGGATAATACCGCGCCACATAGCAGAACTTTA
AAAGTGCTCATCATTGGAAAACGTTCTTCGGGGCGAAAACTCTCAAGGATCTTACCGCTGTTGAGATCCA
GTTCGATGTAACCCACTCGTGCACCCAACTGATCTTCAGCATCTTTTACTTTCACCAGCGTTTCTGGGTG
AGCAAAAACAGGAAGGCAAAATGCCGCAAAAAAGGGAATAAGGGCGACACGGAAATGTTGAATACTCAT
Features (pLannotate 1.2.2; 33 found; start..end, strand, type, name):
      1..105     -  promoter       AmpR promoter: bla
    158..586     -  rep_origin     f1 ori (sequence partly withheld): f1 bacteriophage origin of replication; arrow indicates direction of (+) strand synthesis
    591..746     -  CDS            lacZα (fragment): LacZα fragment of β-galactosidase; lacZ fragment
    748..867     +  CDS            B (fragment): PORTL_LAMBD - Experimental evidence at protein level: Swiss-Prot protein existence level 1. Forms the portal vertex of the capsid (PubMed:6228056, PubMed:6232391). This portal plays critical roles in head assembly, genome packaging, neck/tail attachment, and genome ejection (Probable). The portal protein multimerizes as a single ring-shaped homododecamer arranged around a central channel (PubMed:6232391). Binds to the terminase subunits to form the packaging machine (PubMed:7799432). From Escherichia phage lambda (Bacteriophage lambda).
   1409..1788    +  enhancer       CMV enhancer: human cytomegalovirus immediate early enhancer
   1789..1992    +  promoter       CMV promoter: human cytomegalovirus (CMV) immediate early promoter
   1994..2013    +  promoter       PLtetO-1 promoter (fragment): modified phage lambda PL promoter with tet operator sites (Lutz and Bujard, 1997)
   2015..2034    +  promoter       PLtetO-1 promoter (fragment): modified phage lambda PL promoter with tet operator sites (Lutz and Bujard, 1997)
   2042..2075    +  promoter       TRE3GV promoter (fragment): 3rd-generation Tet-responsive promoter that can be activated by binding of Tet-On® 3G, optimized for retroviral and lentiviral vectors
   2174..3016    +  CDS            CASP3: CASP3_HUMAN - Also known as CPP32. Experimental evidence at protein level: Swiss-Prot protein existence level 1. Involved in the activation cascade of caspases responsible for apoptosis execution (PubMed:7596430). At the onset of apoptosis it proteolytically cleaves poly(ADP-ribose) polymerase (PARP) at a '216- Asp-|-Gly-217' bond (PubMed:7774019). Cleaves and activates sterol regulatory element binding proteins (SREBPs) between the basic helix- loop-helix leucine zipper domain and the membrane attachment domain. Cleaves and activates caspase-6, -7 and -9 (PubMed:7596430). Involved in the clea
   3074..3133    +  CDS            HRAS (fragment): RASH_HUMAN - Also known as HRAS1. Experimental evidence at protein level: Swiss-Prot protein existence level 1. Involved in the activation of Ras protein signal transduction (PubMed:22821884). Ras proteins bind GDP/GTP and possess intrinsic GTPase activity (PubMed:12740440, PubMed:14500341, PubMed:9020151). From Homo sapiens (Human).
   3247..3709    +  misc_feature   IRES: internal ribosome entry site (IRES) of the encephalomyocarditis virus (EMCV)
   3684..3971    +  CDS            RAF1 (fragment): RAF1_HUMAN - Also known as RAF. Experimental evidence at protein level: Swiss-Prot protein existence level 1. Serine/threonine-protein kinase that acts as a regulatory link between the membrane-associated Ras GTPases and the MAPK/ERK cascade, and this critical regulatory link functions as a switch determining cell fate decisions including proliferation, differentiation, apoptosis, survival and oncogenic transformation. RAF1 activation initiates a mitogen-activated protein kinase (MAPK) cascade that comprises a sequential phosphorylation of the dual-specific MAPK kinases (MAP2K1/MEK1 and MAP2K2
   3990..4379    +  CDS            POLG_TEV (fragment): Experimental evidence at protein level: Swiss-Prot protein existence level 1. [Nuclear inclusion protein A]: has RNA-binding and proteolytic activities. From Tobacco etch virus (TEV).
   4431..4799    +  CDS            POLG_TEV (fragment): Experimental evidence at protein level: Swiss-Prot protein existence level 1. [Nuclear inclusion protein A]: has RNA-binding and proteolytic activities. From Tobacco etch virus (TEV).
   4836..5402    +  CDS            HRAS (sequence partly withheld): RASH_HUMAN - Also known as HRAS1. Experimental evidence at protein level: Swiss-Prot protein existence level 1. Involved in the activation of Ras protein signal transduction (PubMed:22821884). Ras proteins bind GDP/GTP and possess intrinsic GTPase activity (PubMed:12740440, PubMed:14500341, PubMed:9020151). From Homo sapiens (Human).
   5519..5981    +  misc_feature   IRES: internal ribosome entry site (IRES) of the encephalomyocarditis virus (EMCV)
   5998..6897    +  CDS            POLG_TVMV (fragment): Experimental evidence at protein level: Swiss-Prot protein existence level 1. [Nuclear inclusion protein A]: has RNA-binding and proteolytic activities. From Tobacco vein mottling virus (TVMV).
   6919..6978    +  CDS            HRAS (fragment): RASH_HUMAN - Also known as HRAS1. Experimental evidence at protein level: Swiss-Prot protein existence level 1. Involved in the activation of Ras protein signal transduction (PubMed:22821884). Ras proteins bind GDP/GTP and possess intrinsic GTPase activity (PubMed:12740440, PubMed:14500341, PubMed:9020151). From Homo sapiens (Human).
   7018..7225    +  polyA_signal   bGH poly(A) signal: bovine growth hormone polyadenylation signal
   7263..7592    +  promoter       SV40 promoter: SV40 enhancer and early promoter
   7640..7687    +  promoter       EM7 promoter: synthetic bacterial promoter&nbsp
   7706..8080    +  CDS            BleoR: antibiotic-binding protein; Sh ble from Streptoalloteichus hindustanus; confers resistance to bleomycin, phleomycin, and Zeocin™
   8087..8193    +  misc_feature   WPRE (fragment): woodchuck hepatitis virus posttranscriptional regulatory element
   8202..8323    +  polyA_signal   SV40 poly(A) signal: SV40 polyadenylation signal
   8341..8433    +  ncRNA          G-CSF SLDE: Accession: RF00183 - G-CSF factor stem-loop destabilising element (SLDE)
   9130..9597    +  CDS            B (fragment): PORTL_LAMBD - Experimental evidence at protein level: Swiss-Prot protein existence level 1. Forms the portal vertex of the capsid (PubMed:6228056, PubMed:6232391). This portal plays critical roles in head assembly, genome packaging, neck/tail attachment, and genome ejection (Probable). The portal protein multimerizes as a single ring-shaped homododecamer arranged around a central channel (PubMed:6232391). Binds to the terminase subunits to form the packaging machine (PubMed:7799432). From Escherichia phage lambda (Bacteriophage lambda).
   9633..9655    -  protein_bind   lac operator (fragment): The lac repressor binds to the lac operator to inhibit transcription in E. coli. This inhibition can be relieved by adding lactose or isopropyl-β-D-thiogalactopyranoside (IPTG). lac repressor encoded by lacI
   9659..9689    -  promoter       lac promoter: promoter for the E. coli lac operon
   9704..9725    -  protein_bind   CAP binding site: CAP binding activates transcription in the presence of cAMP. E. coli catabolite activator protein
   9738..9830    -  CDS            lacI (fragment): lac repressor; lacI; The lac repressor binds to the lac operator to inhibit transcription in E. coli. This inhibition can be relieved by adding lactose or isopropyl-β-D-thiogalactopyranoside (IPTG).
  10013..10601   -  rep_origin     ori: high-copy-number ColE1/pMB1/pBR322/pUC origin of replication
  10772..11632   -  CDS            AmpR: β-lactamase; bla; confers resistance to ampicillin, carbenicillin, and related antibiotics
