[The description below was written by a language model from this plasmid's Addgene catalogue record and pLannotate feature annotations shown in this document.]
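Description:
PB-CMV-TO-Casp-rastvTEV-teTVMV0 is an 11.6 kb mammalian expression plasmid built on the PB-CMV-TO backbone. It carries a synthetic, Gibson-assembled insert that the record describes as a combination of proteases and their reporter. In E. coli it is maintained at high copy from a ColE1/pUC-type origin under ampicillin selection (AmpR), and an f1 origin and lacZα/lac promoter remnants from the parental cloning vector are also present. The "PB" prefix suggests a piggyBac transposon backbone, but no transposon terminal repeats are annotated in the feature table, so this cannot be confirmed from the record.

The payload is a single tricistronic transcription unit. It is driven by the CMV enhancer/promoter followed by short tet operator matches, consistent with a "CMV-TO" promoter that Tet repressor can hold off and tetracycline-class inducers can relieve. It ends in a bGH polyadenylation signal. The first open reading frame encodes human caspase-3 sequence followed by a short HRAS fragment, most likely the C-terminal membrane-targeting motif. After an EMCV IRES, the second cistron joins a RAF1 fragment, two separate TEV protease fragments and a full-length HRAS coding sequence. This layout suggests a split TEV protease whose reconstitution is coupled to the Ras–Raf interaction, although the record does not spell this out. A second EMCV IRES precedes a TVMV protease fragment that also carries a short HRAS tail.

A downstream SV40/EM7 dual-promoter cassette expresses BleoR, allowing Zeocin selection in mammalian cells, and ends in an SV40 poly(A) signal. The design fits engineered protease-based protein circuits, possibly linking Ras activity to caspase-mediated cell death, but the exact circuit logic and the identity of the reporter are not stated.
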