Addgene plasmid #116096: PB-CMV-TO-Casp-rastvTEV-teTVMV0
Purpose: Expresses a combination of proteases and their reporter
Depositing lab: Michael Elowitz. Depositing organization: California Institute of Technology. Publication: Programmable protein circuits in living cells. Gao XJ, Chong LS, Kim MS, Elowitz MB. Science. 2018 Sep 21;361(6408):1252-1258. doi: 10.1126/science.aat5062. PubMed 30237357.
Backbone
  Vector backbone: PB-CMV-TO
  Vector type: Mammalian Expression
Growth in bacteria
  Bacterial resistance: Ampicillin, 100 μg/mL
  Growth temperature: 37°C
  Growth strain: DH5alpha
  Copy number: High Copy
Gene/Insert
  Gene/Insert name: Casp-rastvTEV-teTVMV0
  Species: Synthetic
  Cloning method: Gibson Cloning
Terms and licenses: Academic/Nonprofit Terms; Industry Terms: Not Available to Industry
How to cite: PB-CMV-TO-Casp-rastvTEV-teTVMV0 was a gift from Michael Elowitz (Addgene plasmid # 116096 ; http://n2t.net/addgene:116096 ; RRID:Addgene_116096)
